>Addgene plasmid #31665 | pECE-M2-GPHN | addgene full sequence | sequence record 363603 | Addgene NGS Result
TAAGTAATGATCATAATCAGCCATATCACATCTGTAGAGGTTTTACTTGCTTTAAAAAACCTCCCACACC
TCCCCCTGAACCTGAAACATAAAATGAATGCAATTGTTGTTGTTAACTTGTTTATTGCAGCTTATAATGG
TTACAAATAAAGCAATAGCATCACAAATTTCACAAATAAAGCATTTTTTTCACTGCATTCTAGTTGTGGT
TTGTCCAAACTCATCAATGTATCTTATCATGTCTGGATCCTCTACGCCGGACGCATCGTGGCCGGCATCA
CCGGCGCCACAGGTGCGGTTGCTGGCGCCTATATCGCCGACATCACCGATGGGGAAGATCGGGCTCGCCA
CTTCGGGCTCATGAGCGCTTGTTTCGGCGTGGGTATGGTGGCAGGCCCCGTGGCCGGGGGACTGTTGGGC
GCCATCTCCTTGCATGCACCATTCCTTGCGGCGGCGGTGCTCAACGGCCTCAACCTACTACTGGGCTGCT
TCCTAATGCAGGAGTCGCATAAGGGAGAGCGTCGATATGCGGTGTGAAATACCGCACAGATGCGTAAGGA
GAAAATACCGCATCAGGCGCTCTTCCGCTTCCTCGCTCACTGACTCGCTGCGCTCGGTCGTTCGGCTGCG
GCGAGCGGTATCAGCTCACTCAAAGGCGGTAATACGGTTATCCACAGAATCAGGGGATAACGCAGGAAAG
AACATGTGAGCAAAAGGCCAGCAAAAGGCCAGGAACCGTAAAAAGGCCGCGTTGCTGGCGTTTTTCCATA
GGCTCCGCCCCCCTGACGAGCATCACAAAAATCGACGCTCAAGTCAGAGGTGGCGAAACCCGACAGGACT
ATAAAGATACCAGGCGTTTCCCCCTGGAAGCTCCCTCGTGCGCTCTCCTGTTCCGACCCTGCCGCTTACC
GGATACCTGTCCGCCTTTCTCCCTTCGGGAAGCGTGGCGCTTTCTCATAGCTCACGCTGTAGGTATCTCA
GTTCGGTGTAGGTCGTTCGCTCCAAGCTGGGCTGTGTGCACGAACCCCCCGTTCAGCCCGACCGCTGCGC
CTTATCCGGTAACTATCGTCTTGAGTCCAACCCGGTAAGACACGACTTATCGCCACTGGCAGCAGCCACT
GGTAACAGGATTAGCAGAGCGAGGTATGTAGGCGGTGCTACAGAGTTCTTGAAGTGGTGGCCTAACTACG
GCTACACTAGAAGGACAGTATTTGGTATCTGCGCTCTGCTGAAGCCAGTTACCTTCGGAAAAAGAGTTGG
TAGCTCTTGATCCGGCAAACAAACCACCGCTGGTAGCGGTGGTTTTTTTGTTTGCAAGCAGCAGATTACG
CGCAGAAAAAAAGGATCTCAAGAAGATCCTTTGATCTTTTCTACGGGGTCTGACGCTCAGTGGAACGAAA
ACTCACGTTAAGGGATTTTGGTCATGAGATTATCAAAAAGGATCTTCACCTAGATCCTTTTAAATTAAAA
ATGAAGTTTTAAATCAATCTAAAGTATATATGAGTAAACTTGGTCTGACAGTTACCAATGCTTAATCAGT
GAGGCACCTATCTCAGCGATCTGTCTATTTCGTTCATCCATAGTTGCCTGACTCCCCGTCGTGTAGATAA
CTACGATACGGGAGGGCTTACCATCTGGCCCCAGTGCTGCAATGATACCGCGAGACCCACGCTCACCGGC
TCCAGATTTATCAGCAATAAACCAGCCAGCCGGAAGGGCCGAGCGCAGAAGTGGTCCTGCAACTTTATCC
GCCTCCATCCAGTCTATTAATTGTTGCCGGGAAGCTAGAGTAAGTAGTTCGCCAGTTAATAGTTTGCGCA
ACGTTGTTGCCATTGCTGCAGGCATCGTGGTGTCACGCTCGTCGTTTGGTATGGCTTCATTCAGCTCCGG
TTCCCAACGATCAAGGCGAGTTACATGATCCCCCATGTTGTGCAAAAAAGCGGTTAGCTCCTTCGGTCCT
CCGATCGTTGTCAGAAGTAAGTTGGCCGCAGTGTTATCACTCATGGTTATGGCAGCACTGCATAATTCTC
TTACTGTCATGCCATCCGTAAGATGCTTTTCTGTGACTGGTGAGTACTCAACCAAGTCATTCTGAGAATA
GTGTATGCGGCGACCGAGTTGCTCTTGCCCGGCGTCAACACGGGATAATACCGCGCCACATAGCAGAACT
TTAAAAGTGCTCATCATTGGAAAACGTTCTTCGGGGCGAAAACTCTCAAGGATCTTACCGCTGTTGAGAT
CCAGTTCGATGTAACCCACTCGTGCACCCAACTGATCTTCAGCATCTTTTACTTTCACCAGCGTTTCTGG
GTGAGCAAAAACAGGAAGGCAAAATGCCGCAAAAAAGGGAATAAGGGCGACACGGAAATGTTGAATACTC
ATACTCTTCCTTTTTCAATATTATTGAAGCATTTATCAGGGTTATTGTCTCATGAGCGGATACATATTTG
AATGTATTTAGAAAAATAAACAAATAGGGGTTCCGCGCACATTTCCCCGAAAAGTGCCACCTGACCTTCT
GAGGCGGAAAGAACCAGCTGTGGAATGTGTGTCAGTTAGGGTGTGGAAAGTCCCCAGGCTCCCCAGCAGG
CAGAAGTATGCAAAGCATGCATCTCAATTAGTCAGCAAGGAAAGTCCCCAGGCTCCCCAGCAGGCAGAAG
TATGCAAAGCATGCATCTCAATTAGTCAGCAACCATAGTCCCGCCCCTAACTCCGCCCATCCCGCCCCTA
ACTCCGCCCAGTTCCGCCCATTCTCCGCCCCATGGCTGACTAATTTTTTTTATTTATGCAGAGGCCGAGG
CCGCCTCGGCCTCTGAGCTATTCCAGAAGTAGTGAAGAGGCTTTTTTGGAGGAGATCTAAGCTTGGTACC
GAGCTCGGATCCTCAGGATGGACTACAAGGACGATGACGATAAACCCGGGAATTCGGCGACCGAGGGAAT
GATCCTTACTAACCACGACCATCAAATCCGTGTCGGAGTCCTTACAGTGAGTGATAGTTGCTTCAGGAAT
CTTGCAGAAGACCGCAGTGGGATAAATCTCAAAGATCTCGTACAAGATCCTTCTTTGTTGGGTGGGACTA
TATCAGCATACAAGATAGTACCAGATGAAATAGAAGAAATCAAGGAAACCCTGATAGATTGGTGTGATGA
AAAGGAACTTAATTTGATATTAACAACTGGAGGAACAGGATTTGCACCACGAGATGTCACTCCAGAGGCC
ACAAAAGAAGTAATAGAACGGGAAGCACCAGGGATGGCCCTGGCAATGCTGATGGGATCACTTAATGTTA
CACCTCTGGGCATGCTCTCTAGGCCTGTATGTGGAATCAGAGGGAAAACGCTTATAATTAACCTGCCAGG
TAGCAAGAAAGGATCTCAGGAATGCTTTCAATTCATACTGCCAGCTCTACCTCATGCCATTGACCTTTTA
CGTGATGCCATTGTAAAAGTAAAGGAGGTGCATGATGAACTTGAAGATTTGCCTTCCCCACCTCCCCCTC
TTTCCCCTCCTCCTACTACCAGCCCCCATAAACAGACAGAAGACAAAGGAGTTCAATGTGAGGAAGAGGA
AGAAGAGAAGAAAGACAGTGGTGTTGCTTCAACAGAAGATAGTTCCTCATCACATATAACTGCAGCAGCC
ATTGCTGCCAAGAAGCATCCATTCTACACCAGTCCTGCTGTTGTCATGGCACACGGTGAACAGCCCATCC
CTGGTCTCATCAATTATTCCCATCATTCAACAGATGAACGGATTCCAGACTCCATCATTTCTCGTGGTGT
TCAGGTGCTCCCACGAGACACAGCCTCCCTCAGCACTACTCCTTCAGAATCGCCTCGTGCTCAGGCTACA
TCTCGCCTCTCTACAGCTTCCTGCCCAACACCAAAAGTCCAGTCCAGGTGCAGCAGCAAGGAGAACATTC
TCAGAGCCAGTCACAGTGCTGTCGATATCACCAAGGTGGCTAGAAGACATCGCATGTCTCCTTTTCCTCT
GACATCTATGGACAAAGCCTTTATCACAGTCCTGGAGATGACTCCGGTGCTTGGGACAGAAATCATCAAT
TACCGAGATGGAATGGGGCGAGTCCTTGCTCAAGATGTATATGCAAAAGACAATTTACCCCCCTTCCCAG
CATCAGTAAAAGATGGCTATGCTGTCCGAGCTGCTGATGGCCCAGGAGATCGTTTCATCATTGGGGAATC
CCAAGCTGGTGAACAGCCAACTCAGACAGTAATGCCAGGACAAGTCATGCGGGTTACAACAGGTGCTCCA
ATACCCTGCGGTGCTGATGCAGTAGTACAAGTGGAAGATACCGAACTTATCAGGGAATCAGATGATGGCA
CTGAAGAACTTGAAGTGCGAATTCTGGTGCAAGCTCGGCCAGGCCAAGATATCAGGCCCATCGGCCATGA
CATTAAAAGAGGGGAATGTGTTTTGGCCAAAGGAACCCACATGGGCCCCTCAGAGATTGGTCTTCTGGCA
ACTGTAGGTGTCACAGAGGTTGAAGTTAATAAGTTT
[465 nt withheld, positions 4517-4981]
CCAACCATCATCAAAGCAAGGTTATCATGTGATGTAAAACTTGATCCTCGTCCAGAATACCATCGGTGTA
TACTAACTTGGCATCACCAAGAACCACTACCTTGGGCACAGAGTACAGGTAATCAAATGAGCAGCCGTCT
GATGAGCATGCGCAGTGCCAATGGATTGTTGATGCTACCTCCAAAGACAGAACAGTACGTGGAGCTCCAC
AAAGGCGAGGTGGTGGATGTCATGGTCATTGGACGGCTATAATCTAGA
Features (pLannotate 1.2.2; 10 found; start..end, strand, type, name):
      7..92      +  CDS            large T antigen (fragment): large T antigen from SV40 (simian virus 40)
    115..249     +  polyA_signal   SV40 poly(A) signal: SV40 polyadenylation signal
    244..525     +  CDS            TcR (fragment): tetracycline efflux protein; tet; confers resistance to tetracycline
    525..577     +  misc_feature   bom (fragment): basis of mobility region from pBR322
    763..1351    -  rep_origin     ori: high-copy-number ColE1/pMB1/pBR322/pUC origin of replication
   1522..2382    -  CDS            AmpR: β-lactamase; bla; confers resistance to ampicillin, carbenicillin, and related antibiotics
   2383..2487    -  promoter       AmpR promoter: bla
   2519..2852    +  promoter       SV40 promoter: SV40 enhancer and early promoter
   2888..2904    +  CDS            5xFLAG (fragment): five tandem FLAG® epitope tags
   2927..5230    +  CDS            Gphn (sequence partly withheld): GEPH_RAT - Also known as Gph. Experimental evidence at protein level: Swiss-Prot protein existence level 1. Has also a catalytic activity and catalyzes two steps in the biosynthesis of the molybdenum cofactor. In the first step, molybdopterin is adenylated. Subsequently, molybdate is inserted into adenylated molybdopterin and AMP is released. From Rattus norvegicus (Rat).
