[The description below was written by a language model from this plasmid's Addgene catalogue record and pLannotate feature annotations shown in this document.]
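Description:
pECE-M2-GPHN is a mammalian expression plasmid built on the small pECE backbone (about 2.9 kb) and carrying a roughly 2.3 kb human gephyrin (GPHN) open reading frame, for a sequenced total of about 5.2 kb. It is propagated in E. coli through a high-copy ColE1/pUC-type origin and selected with ampicillin via the β-lactamase gene and its native promoter. The annotated fragments of a tetracycline resistance gene and the pBR322 bom region are backbone remnants rather than functional elements. No mammalian selection marker is recorded, so the plasmid appears suited mainly to transient transfection.

Expression is driven by the SV40 enhancer and early promoter. Immediately downstream is a short FLAG-type sequence, flagged by the annotation software as a fragment of a multimeric FLAG tag, which corresponds to the backbone-encoded N-terminal M2 (FLAG) epitope. The gephyrin coding sequence follows, cloned between XmaI and XbaI sites that remain intact. Transcripts terminate at the SV40 polyadenylation signal, which sits beside a small leftover piece of large T antigen coding sequence. The automated annotation matched the insert to the rat gephyrin protein entry, whereas the catalogue lists the species as human and the source as a human ORFeome collection; this most likely reflects the high conservation of gephyrin between the two species.

Gephyrin has catalytic activity in molybdenum cofactor biosynthesis. The associated publication describes a chemical genetic screen for AMPKα2 substrates, so the plasmid was presumably used to produce epitope-tagged gephyrin in mammalian cells for anti-FLAG detection or immunoprecipitation as a candidate substrate, although the record does not state the specific use.
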