Addgene plasmid #31665: pECE-M2-GPHN
Depositing lab: Anne Brunet. Depositing organization: Stanford University. Publication: Chemical Genetic Screen for AMPKalpha2 Substrates Uncovers a Network of Proteins Involved in Mitosis. Banko MR, Allen JJ, Schaffer BE, Wilker EW, Tsou P, White JL, Villen J, Wang B, Kim SR, Sakamoto K, Gygi SP, Cantley LC, Yaffe MB, Shokat KM, Brunet A. Mol Cell. 2011 Dec 23;44(6):878-92. Epub 2011 Dec 1. 10.1016/j.molcel.2011.11.005 PubMed 22137581.
Backbone
  Vector backbone: pECE, Addgene plasmid 26453
  Backbone size w/o insert (bp): 2900
  Vector type: Mammalian Expression
Growth in bacteria
  Bacterial resistance: Ampicillin, 100 μg/mL
  Growth temperature: 37°C
  Growth strain: DH5alpha
  Copy number: High Copy
Gene/Insert
  Gene/Insert name: Gephyrin (alt name: M2-GPHN)
  Species: H. sapiens (human)
  Insert size (bp): 2300
  Entrez Gene: GPHN (a.k.a. GEPH, GPH, GPHRYN, HKPX1, MOCODC)
  Tag / fusion protein: M2 (N terminal on backbone)
  Cloning method: Restriction Enzyme; 5′ cloning site XmaI (not destroyed); 3′ cloning site XbaI (not destroyed)
  Sequencing primers: 5′ SV40pro-F; 3′ SV40pA-R
Resource information
  A portion of this plasmid was derived from a plasmid made by: Open Biosystems Human Orfeome Collection
Terms and licenses: Academic/Nonprofit Terms; Industry Terms: Not Available to Industry
How to cite: pECE-M2-GPHN was a gift from Anne Brunet (Addgene plasmid # 31665 ; http://n2t.net/addgene:31665 ; RRID:Addgene_31665)
