>Addgene plasmid #31665 | pECE-M2-GPHN | addgene partial sequence | sequence record 45630 | SV40pro-F 5'-TATTTATGCAGAGGCCGAGG-3'
AGAGGCTTTTTTGGAGGAGATCTAAGCTTGGTACCGAGCTCGGATCCTCAGGATGGACTACAAGGACGAT
GACGATAAACCCGGGAATTCGGCGACCGAGGGAATGATCCTTACTAACCACGACCATCAAATCCGTGTCG
GAGTCCTTACAGTGAGTGATAGTTGCTTCAGGAATCTTGCAGAAGACCGCAGTGGGATAAATCTCAAAGA
TCTCGTACAAGATCCTTCTTTGTTGGGTGGGACTATATCAGCATACAAGATAGTACCAGATGAAATAGAA
GAAATCAAGGAAACCCTGATAGATTGGTGTGATGAAAAGGAACTTAATTTGATATTAACAACTGGAGGAA
CAGGATTTGCACCACGAGATGTCACTCCAGAGGCCACAAAAGAAGTAATAGAACGGGAAGCACCAGGGAT
GGCCCTGGCAATGCTGATGGGATCACTTAATGTTACACCTCTGGGCATGCTCTCTAGGCCTGTATGTGGA
ATCAGAGGGAAAACGCTTATAATTAACCTGCCAGGTAGCAAGAAAGGATCTCAGGAATGCTTTCAATTCA
TACTGCCAGCTCTACCTCATGCCATTGACCTTTTACGTGATGCCATTGTAAAAGTAAAGGAGGTGCATGA
TGAACTTGAAGATTTGCCTTCCCCACCTCCCCCTCTTTCCCCTCCTCCTACTACCAGCCCCCATAAACAG
ACAGAAGACAAAGGAGTTCAATGTGAGGAAGAGGAAGAAGAGAAGAAAGACAGTGGTGTTGCTTCAACAG
AAGATAGTTCCTCATCACATATAACTGCAGCAGCCATTGCTGCCAAGAAGCATCCATTCTACACCAGTCC
TGCTGTTGTCATGGCACACGGTGAACAGCCCATCCCTGGTCTCATCAATT
